>Addgene plasmid #200836 | pYG205 | addgene full sequence | sequence record 404931 | Addgene NGS Result
AATTCTCATGTTTGACAGCTTATCATCGATGCATAATGTGCCTGTCAAATGGACGAAGCAGGGATTCTGC
AAACCCTATGCTACTCCGTCAAGCCGTCAATTGTCTGATTCGTTACCAATTATGACAACTTGACGGCTAC
ATCATTCACTTTTTCTTCACAACCGGCACGGAACTCGCTCGGGCTGGCCCCGGTGCATTTTTTAAATACC
CGCGAGAAATAGAGTTGATCGTCAAAACCAACATTGCGACCGACGGTGGCGATAGGCATCCGGGTGGTGC
TCAAAAGCAGCTTCGCCTGGCTGATACGTTGGTCCTCGCGCCAGCTTAAGACGCTAATCCCTAACTGCTG
GCGGAAAAGATGTGACAGACGCGACGGCGACAAGCAAACATGCTGTGCGACGCTGGCGATATCAAAATTG
CTGTCTGCCAGGTGATCGCTGATGTACTGACAAGCCTCGCGTACCCGATTATCCATCGGTGGATGGAGCG
ACTCGTTAATCGCTTCCATGCGCCGCAGTAACAATTGCTCAAGCAGATTTATCGCCAGCAGCTCCGAATA
GCGCCCTTCCCCTTGCCCGGCGTTAATGATTTGCCCAAACAGGTCGCTGAAATGCGGCTGGTGCGCTTCA
TCCGGGCGAAAGAACCCCGTATTGGCAAATATTGACGGCCAGTTAAGCCATTCATGCCAGTAGGCGCGCG
GACGAAAGTAAACCCACTGGTGATACCATTCGCGAGCCTCCGGATGACGACCGTAGTGATGAATCTCTCC
TGGCGGGAACAGCAAAATATCACCCGGTCGGCAAACAAATTCTCGTCCCTGATTTTTCACCACCCCCTGA
CCGCGAATGGTGAGATTGAGAATATAACCTTTCATTCCCAGCGGTCGGTCGATAAAAAAATCGAGATAAC
CGTTGGCCTCAATCGGCGTTAAACCCGCCACCAGATGGGCATTAAACGAGTATCCCGGCAGCAGGGGATC
ATTTTGCGCTTCAGCCATACTTTTCATACTCCCGCCATTCAGAGAAGAAACCAATTGTCCATATTGCATC
AGACATTGCCGTCACTGCGTCTTTTACTGGCTCTTCTCGCTAACCAAACCGGTAACCCCGCTTATTAAAA
GCATTCTGTAACAAAGCGGGACCAAAGCCATGACAAAAACGCGTAACAAAAGTGTCTATAATCACGGCAG
AAAAGTCCACATTGATTATTTGCACGGCGTCACACTTTGCTATGCCATAGCATTTTTATCCATAAGATTA
GCGGATCCTACCTGACGCTTTTTATCGCAACTCTCTACTGTTTCTCCATACCCGTTTTTTTGGGCTAGCG
AATTCGAGCTCGTCGACAAAAGGAGACATGACATATGGTACTGATGATCGTCAGCGGACGTTCAGGTTCA
GGTAAATCTGTCGCCCTGCGTGCGCTGGAAGATATGGGTTTTTACTGCGTGGATAACCTTCCCGTAGTGT
TGTTACCCGATCTGGCTCGAACCCTGGCCGATCGCGAGATTTCTGCCGCCGTCAGCATTGATGTTCGTAA
TATGCCGGAGTCACCAGAAATATTCGAACAGGCGATGAGTAACCTGCCTGACGCTTTCTCACCGCAACTC
CTGTTCCTGGATGCCGACCGTAATACCTTAATTCGTCGTTACAGTGACACGCGCCGACTGCATCCGCTTT
CCAGCAAAAACCTGTCGCTGGAAAGTGCTATCGACAAAGAAAGCGATTTGCTGGAGCCTCTGCGTTCGCG
AGCGGATCTGATTGTCGATACCTCAGAAATGTCCGTTCACGAGCTGGCTGAAATGCTGCGTACCCGTCTG
CTGGGTAAACGTGAACGCGAACTGACCATGGTCTTTGAGTCTTTCGGCTTCAAACACGGTATCCCTATCG
ATGCAGATTACGTCTTTGACGTGCGCTTCTTGCCGAACCCGCACTGGGATCCGAAACTGCGTCCAATGAC
AGGTCTTGATAAACCTGTCGCCGCGTTCCTCGACCGCCACACAGAAGTACACAATTTTATCTACCAGACG
CGAAGCTATCTTGAGCTATGGTTACCTATGCTGGAAACCAACAACCGTAGCTACTTGACGGTCGCCATTG
GTTGTACCGGCGGGAAGCACCGTTCGGTGTATATTGCAGAGCAACTGGCAGACTACTTCCGCTCGCGCGG
TAAAAACGTCCAGTCACGCCATCGTACGCTGGAAAAACGTAAACCATGATAATCTAGAGAGCTCGAATTC
GAAGCAGCTTTGCACTGGATTGCGAGGCTTTGTGCTTCTCTGGAGTGCGACAGGTTTGATGACAAAAAAT
TAGCGCAAGAAGACAAAAATCACCTTGCGCTAATGCTCTGTTACAGGTCACTAATACCATCTAAGTAGTT
GATTCATAGTGACTGCATATGTTGTGTTTTACAGTATTATGTAGTCTGTTTTTTATGCAAAATCTAATTT
AATATATTGATATTTATATCATTTTACGTTTCTCGTTCAGCTTTTTTATACTAAGTTGGCATTATAAAAA
AGCATTGCTTATCAATTTGTTGCAACGAACAGGTCACTATCAGTCAAAATAAAATCATTATTTGATTTCA
ATTTTGTCCCACTCCCTGCCTCTGTCATCACGATACTGTGATGCCATGGTGTCCGACTTATGCCCGAGAA
GATGTTGAGCAAACTTATCGCTTATCTGCTTCTCATAGAGTCTTGCAGACAAACTGCGCAACTCGTGAAA
GGTAGGCGGATCTATTCTTACTCCTAGATCTTCCTATGCGGTGTGAAATACCGCACAGATGCGTAAGGAG
AAAATACCGCATCAGGCGCTCTTCCGCTTCCTCGCTCACTGACTCGCTGCGCTCGGTCGTTCGGCTGCGG
CGAGCGGTATCAGCTCACTCAAAGGCGGTAATACGGTTATCCACAGAATCAGGGGATAACGCAGGAAAGA
AGCGGCCGCTGAGCAAAAGGCCAGCAAAAGGCCAGGAACCGTAAAAAGGCCGCGTTGCTGGCGTTTTTCC
ATAGGCTCCGCCCCCCTGACGAGCATCACAAAAATCGACGCTCAAGTCAGAGGTGGCGAAACCCGACAGG
ACTATAAAGATACCAGGCGTTTCCCCCTGGAAGCTCCCTCGTGCGCTCTCCTGTTCCGACCCTGCCGCTT
ACCGGATACCTGTCCGCCTTTCTCCCTTCGGGAAGCGTGGCGCTTTCTCATAGCTCACGCTGTAGGTATC
TCAGTTCGGTGTAGGTCGTTCGCTCCAAGCTGGGCTGTGTGCACGAACCCCCCGTTCAGCCCGACCGCTG
CGCCTTATCCGGTAACTATCGTCTTGAGTCCAACCCGGTAAGACACGACTTATCGCCACTGGCAGCAGCC
ACTGGTAACAGGATTAGCAGAGCGAGGTATGTAGGCGGTGCTACAGAGTTCTTGAAGTGGTGGCCTAACT
ACGGCTACACTAGAAGGACAGTATTTGGTATCTGCGCTCTGCTGAAGCCAGTTACCTTCGGAAAAAGAGT
TGGTAGCTCTTGATCCGGCAAACAAACCACCGCTGGTAGCGGTGGTTTTTTTGTTTGCAAGCAGCAGATT
ACGCGCAGAAAAAAAGGATCTCAAGAAGATCCTTTGATCTTTTCTACGGGGTCTGACGCTCAGTGGAACG
AAAACTCACGTTAAGGGATTTTGGTCATGAGATTATCAAAAAGGATCTTCACCTAGATCCTTTTATTCTT
GAAGACGAAAGGGCGGGTCGAATTTGCTTTCGAATTTCTGCCATTCATCCGCTTATTATCACTTATTCAG
GCGTAGCAACCAGGCGTTTAAGGGCACCAATAACTGCCTTAAAAAAATTACGCCCCGCCCTGCCACTCAT
CGCAGTACTGTTGTAATTCATTAAGCATTCTGCCGACATGGAAGCCATCACAAACGGCATGATGAACCTG
AATCGCCAGCGGCATCAGCACCTTGTCGCCTTGCGTATAATATTTGCCCATGGTGAAAACGGGGGCGAAG
AAGTTGTCCATATTGGCCACGTTTAAATCAAAACTGGTGAAACTCACCCAGGGATTGGCTGAGACGAAAA
ACATATTCTCAATAAACCCTTTAGGGAAATAGGCCAGGTTTTCACCGTAACACGCCACATCTTGCGAATA
TATGTGTAGAAACTGCCGGAAATCGTCGTGGTATTCACTCCAGAGCGATGAAAACGTTTCAGTTTGCTCA
TGGAAAACGGTGTAACAAGGGTGAACACTATCCCATATCACCAGCTCACCGTCTTTCATTGCCATACGGA
ATTCCGGATGAGCATTCATCAGGCGGGCAAGAATGTGAATAAAGGCCGGATAAAACTTGTGCTTATTTTT
CTTTACGGTCTTTAAAAAGGCCGTAATATCCAGCTGAACGGTCTGGTTATAGGTACATTGAGCAACTGAC
TGAAATGCCTCAAAATGTTCTTTACGATGCCATTGGGATATATCAACGGTGGTATATCCAGTGATTTTTT
TCTCCATTTTAGCTTCCTTAGCTCCTGAAAATCTCGATAACTCAAAAAATACGCCCGGTAGTGATCTTAT
TTCATTATGGTGAAAGTTGGAACCTCTTACGTGCCGATCAACGTCTCATTTTCGCCAAAAGTTGGCCCAG
GGCTTCCCGGTATCAACAGGGACACCAGGATTTATTTATTCTGCGAAGTGATCTTCCGTCACAGGTATTT
ATTCGGCGCAAAGTGCGTCGGGTGATGCTGCCAACTTACTGATTTAGTGTATGATGGTGTTTTTGAGGTG
CTCCAGTGGCTTCTGTTTCTATCAGCTGTCCCTCCTGTTCAGCTACTGACGGGGTGGTGCGTAACGGCAA
AAGCACCGCCGGACATCAGCGCTAGGGCCTCGTGATACGCCTATTTTTATAGGTTAATGTCATGATAATA
ATGGTTTCTTAGGCGGCCGCCAGGTGGCACTTTTCGGGGAAATGTGCGCGGAACCCCTATTTGTTTATTT
TTCTAAATACATTCAAATATGTATCCGCTCATGAGACAATAACCCTGATAAATGCTTCAATAATATTGAA
AAAGGAAGAGTATGAGTATTCAACATTTCCGTGTCGCCCTTATTCCCTTTTTTGCGGCATTTTGCCTTCC
TGTTTTTGCTCACCCAGAAACGCTGGTGAAAGTAAAAGATGCTGAAGATCAGTTGGGTGCACGAGTGGGT
TACATCGAACTGGATCTCAACAGCGGTAAGATCCTTGAGAGTTTTCGCCCCGAAGAACGTTTTCCAATGA
TGAGCACTTTTAAAGTTCTGCTATGTGGCGCGGTATTATCCCGTGTTGACGCCGGGCAAGAGCAACTCGG
TCGCCGCATACACTATTCTCAGAATGACTTGGTTGAGTACTCACCAGTCACAGAAAAGCATCTTACGGAT
GGCATGACAGTAAGAGAATTATGCAGTGCTGCCATAACCATGAGTGATAACACTGCGGCCAACTTACTTC
TGACAACGATCGGAGGACCGAAGGAGCTAACCGCTTTTTTGCACAACATGGGGGATCATGTAACTCGCCT
TGATCGTTGGGAACCGGAGCTGAATGAAGCCATACCAAACGACGAGCGTGACACCACGATGCCTGTAGCA
ATGGCAACAACGTTGCGCAAACTATTAACTGGCGAACTACTTACTCTAGCTTCCCGGCAACAATTAATAG
ACTGGATGGAGGCGGATAAAGTTGCAGGACCACTTCTGCGCTCGGCCCTTCCGGCTGGCTGGTTTATTGC
TGATAAATCTGGAGCCGGTGAGCGTGGGTCTCGCGGTATCATTGCAGCACTGGGGCCAGATGGTAAGCCC
TCCCGTATCGTAGTTATCTACACGACGGGGAGTCAGGCAACTATGGATGAACGAAATAGACAGATCGCTG
AGATAGGTGCCTCACTGATTAAGCATTGGTAACTGTCAGACCAAGTTTACTCATATATACTTTAGATTGA
TTT
Features (pLannotate 1.2.2; 14 found; start..end, strand, type, name):
     12..30      +  promoter       tet promoter (fragment): E. coli promoter for tetracycline efflux protein gene
    120..998     -  CDS            araC: L-arabinose regulatory protein; araC
   1025..1309    +  promoter       araBAD promoter: araBAD; promoter of the L-arabinose operon of E. coli; the araC regulatory gene is transcribed in the opposite direction (Guzman et al., 1995)
   1365..2216    +  CDS            rapZ: RAPZ_ECOLI - Also known as yhbJ. Experimental evidence at protein level: Swiss-Prot protein existence level 1. Modulates the synthesis of GlmS, by affecting the processing and stability of the regulatory small RNA GlmZ. When glucosamine-6- phosphate (GlcN6P) concentrations are high in the cell, RapZ binds GlmZ and targets it to cleavage by RNase E. Consequently, GlmZ is inactivated and unable to activate GlmS synthesis. Under low GlcN6P concentrations, RapZ is sequestered and inactivated by an other regulatory small RNA, GlmY, preventing GlmZ degradation and leading to synthesis of GlmS (PubMe
   2236..2370    -  CDS            YDH2_PLAFS (fragment): Protein predicted: Swiss-Prot protein existence level 4. From Plasmodium falciparum (isolate fcm17 / Senegal).
   2352..2583    -  protein_bind   λ attP: attP; integrase from phage λ λ integrase
   2578..2742    -  CDS            λ integrase (fragment): integrase from phage λ; int
   2765..2816    +  misc_feature   bom (fragment): basis of mobility region from pBR322
   3006..3594    -  rep_origin     ori: high-copy-number ColE1/pMB1/pBR322/pUC origin of replication
   3828..4487    -  CDS            CmR: chloramphenicol acetyltransferase; cat; confers resistance to chloramphenicol
   4488..4590    -  promoter       cat promoter: promoter of the E. coli cat gene encoding chloramphenicol acetyltransferase
   4711..4854    +  mobile_element IS1 (fragment): prokaryotic transposable element IS1
   4947..5051    +  promoter       AmpR promoter: bla
   5052..5912    +  CDS            AmpR: β-lactamase; bla; confers resistance to ampicillin, carbenicillin, and related antibiotics
