[The description below was written by a language model from this plasmid's Addgene catalogue record and pLannotate feature annotations shown in this document.]
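Description:
pYG205 is a bacterial expression plasmid built on a pBR322-type backbone for arabinose-controlled production of RapZ in Escherichia coli. It replicates from a ColE1/pMB1-family origin, recorded as high copy, and carries two resistance genes: bla (ampicillin), used for routine selection, and a cat cassette with its own promoter (chloramphenicol), which the record lists as an additional selectable marker. The sequenced plasmid is about 5.95 kb, consistent with the stated backbone plus an 855 bp insert.

The payload is the rapZ gene (also known as yhbJ) from E. coli K-12 MG1655, cloned between SalI and XbaI sites downstream of the araBAD promoter. The divergently transcribed araC regulator gene is present on the plasmid, so expression is repressed without arabinose and switched on when it is added. RapZ is an RNA-binding adaptor protein that naturally binds the small RNA GlmZ and presents it to RNase E for cleavage. Here that activity is repurposed: induced RapZ directs RNase E to cut fusion RNAs transcribed from the companion plasmid pYG215 or its derivatives, giving inducible in vivo processing of engineered transcripts. According to the associated study's title, this serves work on how the 5′ end phosphorylation state affects small RNA stability and target regulation.

The annotation also detects a λ attP site flanked by a fragment of the λ integrase gene downstream of rapZ, which may be a remnant of a λ att-based integration vector, though the record does not comment on it. Partial bom, IS1 and tet promoter fragments appear to be backbone remnants, and a short hit to a predicted Plasmodium protein overlapping the attP region is most likely a spurious match.
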