Addgene plasmid #200836: pYG205
Purpose: Transcribes rapZ from the arabinose-inducible PBAD promoter; RapZ directs RNase E to cleave fusion RNAs transcribed from pYG215 or derivatives
Depositing lab: Boris Görke. Depositing organization: University of Vienna. Publication: Role of the 5' end phosphorylation state for small RNA stability and target RNA regulation in bacteria. Schilder A, Gorke B. Nucleic Acids Res. 2023 Mar 29:gkad226. doi: 10.1093/nar/gkad226. PubMed 36987877.
Backbone
  Vector backbone: pBR322
  Backbone size w/o insert (bp): 5096
  Vector type: Bacterial Expression, Synthetic Biology
  Selectable markers: Chloramphenicol
Growth in bacteria
  Bacterial resistance: Ampicillin, 100 μg/mL
  Growth temperature: 37°C
  Growth strain: E. coli TOP10
  Copy number: High Copy
Gene/Insert
  Gene/Insert name: rapZ (alt name: yhbJ)
  Species: Escherichia coli str. K-12 substr. MG1655
  Insert size (bp): 855
  Entrez Gene: rapZ (a.k.a. b3205, ECK3194, yhbJ)
  Promoter: P-BAD
  Cloning method: Restriction Enzyme; 5′ cloning site SalI (unknown if destroyed); 3′ cloning site XbaI (unknown if destroyed)
  Sequencing primers: 5′ agattagcggatcctacctg
Terms and licenses: Academic/Nonprofit Terms; Industry Terms: Not Available to Industry
How to cite: pYG205 was a gift from Boris Görke (Addgene plasmid # 200836 ; http://n2t.net/addgene:200836 ; RRID:Addgene_200836)
